>Addgene plasmid #127706 | pSH86 | addgene full sequence | sequence record 248253 | Addgene NGS Result
CATGTTCTTTCCTGCGTTATCCCCTGATTCTGTGGATAACCGTATTACCGCCTTTGAGTGAGCTGATACC
AGCGGATAACAATTTCACACAGGAAACAGCTATGACCATGATTACGCCAAGCTATCAACTTTCCAAGCTT
GCATGCGTGATTATAGTCTCTGTTTTCGTTAATTTAATTTTGCTTGATAAGGCTGCAACAAAGATCAGGT
TGACATATATTTTCAGTAATTTATTTTAACCTGTACTCTATCACTGCCGGCTATAATAAGTTCTTGAATA
AAATAATTTTCCCGACAAAACATGAGTATTTCTTTCGAAAATAAAAGTGCAGGCTAATTAGAGATTATTC
TGTAATTAACTGCATAATTTGTCACGTGCCATAGTTTTACATTCCACTACGTCATAGTTCTTAAAATACT
AATCTCCTGAAAATAGAAGTAGGTGAAGAAAGTTTAATTATCAGTTCTAAAATGACAATTGATCTTTGGA
ATATGTTCTGAAACTACCGATCATTGAACAGATGCTATTTGAATGATATAGAATTGTATATTTGCAATTT
CTGAAACGCGTTCTTAAAGGCACACAGATTAATTCAAAAGGGTCTGGCCGCAAAAAGGTTTATGGTGGCC
GATTTTGAGTTTTGTGTGTGATTGCTTTTTCACAATCAGTGTTTTCAGGATTATGTGATGAACTAGATCT
TCAAGTTTCGTTACATTTCATATGTTTTCGGAACTCACGAAGTACATATTGGGTATTGTGCTCAAAAAAT
TCAGCAATCAGCTTCGCTCCGCTGACTTTAGAACCCAAAAAAATAGTATGGCCAAACTGACTGTGTTACG
ATCATTTCAATTTTTCAATACATATTTAAGATTTCTAAGAGTAAGAAGGTCAAAAACTGTTCTGGAATAC
ATATATATTTTTCAGGTTACAATTAGTCAAAAAGTGCACTGAAATATACGTTTTAATTTCACGAATAACC
CAATTAGTTCAATGTATTTTTGGTCAACCAACGTTAAAGTTTGGCTTCCAACCAATTATCATTTCTGATC
AACCACAATGTTTTTTCTTTATCTGCAAGTTAATTTTTTATTTTTATCCAGATGTTTGGCATATTTTTCA
ATTCTTCACTAGCGCCCACTTCTTGCACTTCCGGCGCCCTGAATCTAATGCATCTGTTGCAAGAATTGAA
AGACCAATCAACACATTGTTTTCTTCACGAGATACTGAAGAAAATGAATAAAAACAGAGAAAAAGAGCCA
TGTGATTAGTGACAACTGTTGCTAACAGATACCATAGCTTGGACTTGGTACGTGATGGCAACGTATGGGT
CAACAAAAATGATTGCAGAGGGGGTGCAAAACAGTCAAGTCGAGAAAATATGAAAAACAGAAAACAAAGA
ACAGAAAAATGGGTTTGAGAGTCAGTATAATTTATAAAAGAAAAATTGTACATAGAAATTAACCATTTTT
GTAGAAGAAGTTATTTTTCAAGCATCGTTAAAAATTATTCAAAGCACCTTATTTCATATTTAATTTTAAA
CATGGTTAAATGAACAACACGGTGCGCAATCAGGAAAACTTGAAATCTGAAACTGTTGTTGTGATCTTCT
TCGCAACTGTTCAGATAGCACTAGTGTAATGTTAAGAGTGCGCGAATATAATGGAATATAATGGATCACA
CCTCCTGCCATCAGGTAAACGTCTCTGTTATCACATATTTCCAACTATTAAATTTTTACCTTTTACAGTT
TTACATTTTTTTGAAAAAAGTAACTTTTTGTCTTCAAAATCCCTGACGAAAATATCAAATATTTTAATCG
AGACTGCAGAGGAACCGATTGATGATTTGGAAAATCCAGCTTTACCTGTGTAAGAACTGAAAAGTTTCAT
AACCCTAGGGTATTCCCAGTTACATTCCCCACTGGCTAACAATAGCACCCAGTTTTTCATCACCTTTCTT
CAAATTTCTCGGCGATTTGTTAAAAACAAAATTTGTGTCCCTTCTCTGATATCTCTATGTCTCTAAACAC
AAGTTCATCGGAAAACGAAGGAGGGTAGGTGTTGGTTGGGCTCCCGAAGTGAAAATAGAAGAGCAAGAAT
AGAATATTAGAGAGAGAGTGCAGAGAGGGCGGGATAGCTCCCGGGATTCCGTTTTCTTCTTCTTTATCTT
CAACGATGATGTGTGTGCGTGTTGTATAGATTCTGTTGCTCCCCCACAACTCGCTCCGAAGGCTCAATAC
AATTCAATTGATATTGGAGGAGAGCCTACCGGAGTGGGAGGATAAGAAGAAACATAAGAAGAAGAAGAAG
AAGAAGCATGCTTCTGGTTTTTGATGCTATGAAAACGGCACAAAAAGATGATTGAGGTCCCTTTTCAATA
CCTTCTCTCATCTTTCAAATCCCATTGAAACCTAAAACTTCTCACCACGCTTTACCATTGTTCTCCAAAA
ACTTATAGCAATGTCTATAACTTTTTTATCTCTGAAAAGCAGTGTTCCATTTTTCTTTTTCCTATTTTAT
TTCAATTGTTTCTCACATTTCGTTTGGATTCTTTGCTTGTCAACCAGCTTCTTCTTCCACTTTTACCGTC
TAATTTTCAGGGCAGGGAGCCATCAAACCCACGACCACTAGATCCATCTAGAAATGAGGCGCGCCTCTAG
AGGATCCCCGGGATTGGCCAAAGGACCCAAAGGTATGTTTCGAATGATACTAACATAACATAGAACATTT
TCAGGAGGACCCTTGGCTAGCGTCGACGGTACCGGTAGGTACAAAAAAGCAGGCTTAATGTCCAAAGGAG
AAGAACTGTTTACCGGTGTTGTGCCAATTTTGGTTGAACTCGATGGTGATGTCAACGGACATAAGTTCTC
AGTGAGAGGCGAAGGAGAAGGTGACGCCACCATTGGAAAATTGACTCTTAAATTCATCTGTACTACTGGT
AAACTTCCTGTACCATGGCCGACTCTCGTAACAACGCTTACGTACGGAGTTCAGTGCTTTTCGAGATACC
CAGACCATATGAAAAGACATGACTTTTTTAAGTCGGCTATGCCTGAAGGTTACGTGCAAGAAAGAACAAT
TTCGTTCAAAGATGATGGAAAATATAAAACTAGAGCAGTTGTTAAATTTGAAGGAGATACTTTGGTTAAC
CGCATTGAACTGAAAGGAACAGATTTTAAAGAAGATGGTAATATTCTTGGACACAAACTCGAATACAATT
TTAATAGTCATAACGTATACATCACTGCTGATAAGCAAAAGAACGGAATTAAAGCGAATTTCACAGTACG
CCATAATGTAGAAGATGGCAGTGTTCAACTTGCCGACCATTACCAACAAAACACCCCTATTGGAGACGGT
CCGGTACTTCTTCCTGATAATCACTACCTCTCAACACAAACAGTCCTGAGCAAAGATCCAAATGAAAAAT
ACCCAGCTTTCTTGTACAAAGTGGGTGATATCTGAGCTCCGCATCGGCCGCTGTCATCAGATCGCCATCT
CGCGCCCGTGCCTCTGACTTCTAAGTCCAATTACTCTTCAACATCCCTACATGCTCTTTCTCCCTGTGCT
CCCACCCCCTATTTTTGTTATTATCAAAAAACTTCTCTTAATTTCTTTGTTTTTTAGCTTCTTTTAAGTC
ACCTCTAACAATGAAATTGTGTAGATTCAAAAATAGAATTAATTCGTAATAAAAAGTCGAAAAAAATTGT
GCTCCCTCCCCCCATTAATAATAATTCTATCCCAAAATCTACACAATGTTCTGTGTACACTTCTTATGTT
TTTTACTTCTGATAAATTTTTTTGAAACATCATAGAAAAAACCGCACACAAAATACCTTATCATATGTTA
CGTTTCAGTTTATGACCGCAATTTTTATTTCTTCGCACGTCTGGGCCTCTCATGACGTCAAATCATGCTC
ATCGTGAAAAAGTTTTGGAGTATTTTTGGAATTTTTCAATCAAGTGAAAGTTTATGAAATTAATTTTCCT
GCTTTTGCTTTTTGGGGTTTCCCCTATTGTTTGTCAAGATTTCGAGGACGGCGTTTTTCTTGCTAAAATC
ACAAGTATTGATGAGCACGATGCAAGAAAGATCGGAAGAAGGTTTGGGTTTGAGGCTCAGTGGAAGGTGA
GTAGAAGTTGATAATTTGAAAGTGGAGTAGTGTCTATGGGGTTTTTGCCTTAAATGACAGAATACATTCC
CAATATACCAAACATAACTGTTTCCAACTTTATTATACATAGTTGATAATTCACTGGCCGTCGTTTTACA
ACGTCGTGACTGGGAAAACCCTGGCGTTACCCAACTTAATCGCCTTGCAGCACATCCCCCTTTCGCCAGC
TGGCGTAATAGCGAAGAGGCCCGCACCGATCGCCCTTCCCAACAGTTGCGCAGCCTGAATGGCGAATGGC
GCCTGATGCGGTATTTTCTCCTTACGCATCTGTGCGGTATTTCACACCGCATATGGTGCACTCTCAGTGC
AATCTGCTCTGATGCCGCATAGTTAAGCCAGCCCCGACACCCGCCAACACCCGCTGACGCGCCCTGACGG
GCTTGTCTGCTCCCGGCATCCGCTTACAGACAAGCTGTGACCGTCTCCGGGAGCTGCATGTGTCAGAGGT
TTTCACCGTCATCACCGAAACGCGCGAGACGAAAGGGCCTCGTGATACGCCTATTTTTATAGGTTAATGT
CATGATAATAATGGTTTCTTAGACGTCAGGTGGCACTTTTCGGGGAAATGTGCGCGGAACCCCTATTTGT
TTATTTTTCTAAATACATTCAAATATGTATCCGCTCATGAGACAATAACCCTGATAAATGCTTCAATAAT
ATTGAAAAAGGAAGAGTATGAGTATTCAACATTTCCGTGTCGCCCTTATTCCCTTTTTTGCGGCATTTTG
CCTTCCTGTTTTTGCTCACCCAGAAACGCTGGTGAAAGTAAAAGATGCTGAAGATCAGTTGGGTGCACGA
GTGGGTTACATCGAACTGGATCTCAACAGCGGTAAGATCCTTGAGAGTTTTCGCCCCGAAGAACGTTTTC
CAATGATGAGCACTTTTAAAGTTCTGCTATGTGGCGCGGTATTATCCCGTATTGACGCCGGGCAAGAGCA
ACTCGGTCGCCGCATACACTATTCTCAGAATGACTTGGTTGAGTACTCACCAGTCACAGAAAAGCATCTT
ACGGATGGCATGACAGTAAGAGAATTATGCAGTGCTGCCATAACCATGAGTGATAACACTGCGGCCAACT
TACTTCTGACAACGATCGGAGGACCGAAGGAGCTAACCGCTTTTTTGCACAACATGGGGGATCATGTAAC
TCGCCTTGATCGTTGGGAACCGGAGCTGAATGAAGCCATACCAAACGACGAGCGTGACACCACGATGCCT
GTAGCAATGGCAACAACGTTGCGCAAACTATTAACTGGCGAACTACTTACTCTAGCTTCCCGGCAACAAT
TAATAGACTGGATGGAGGCGGATAAAGTTGCAGGACCACTTCTGCGCTCGGCCCTTCCGGCTGGCTGGTT
TATTGCTGATAAATCTGGAGCCGGTGAGCGTGGGTCTCGCGGTATCATTGCAGCACTGGGGTCAGATGGT
AAGCCCTCCCGTATCGTAGTTATCTACACGACGGGGAGTCAGGCAACTATGGATGAACGAAATAGACAGA
TCGCTGAGATAGGTGCCTCACTGATTAAGCATTGGTAACTGTCAGACCAAGTTTACTCATATATACTTTA
GATTGATTTAAAACTTCATTTTTAATTTAAAAGGATCTAGGTGAAGATCCTTTTTGATAATCTCATGACC
AAAATCCCTTAACGTGAGTTTTCGTTCCACTGAGCGTCAGACCCCGTAGAAAAGATCAAAGGATCTTCTT
GAGATCCTTTTTTTCTGCGCGTAATCTGCTGCTTGCAAACAAAAAAACCACCGCTACCAGCGGTGGTTTG
TTTGCCGGATCAAGAGCTACCAACTCTTTTTCCGAAGGTAACTGGCTTCAGCAGAGCGCAGATACCAAAT
ACTGTTCTTCTAGTGTAGCCGTAGTTAGGCCACCACTTCAAGAACTCTGTAGCACCGCCTACATACCTCG
CTCTGCTAATCCTGTTACCAGTGGCTGCTGCCAGTGGCGATAAGTCGTGTCTTACCGGGTTGGACTCAAG
ACGATAGTTACCGGATAAGGCGCAGCGGTCGGGCTGAACGGGGGGTTCGTGCACACAGCCCAGCTTGGAG
CGAACGACCTACACCGAACTGAGATACCTACAGCGTGAGCTATGAGAAAGCGCCACGCTTCCCGAAGGGA
GAAAGGCGGACAGGTATCCGGTAAGCGGCAGGGTCGGAACAGGAGAGCGCACGAGGGAGCTTCCAGGGGG
AAACGCCTGGTATCTTTATAGTCCTGTCGGGTTTCGCCACCTCTGACTTGAGCGTCGATTTTTGTGATGC
TCGTCAGGGGGGCGGAGCCTATGGAAAAACGCCAGCAACGCGGCCTTTTTACGGTTCCTGGTCTTTTGCT
GGCCTTTTGCTCA
Features (pLannotate 1.2.2; 13 found; start..end, strand, type, name):
      1..66      +  rep_origin     RSF ori (fragment): Plasmids containing the RSF 1030 origin of replication can be propagated in E. coli cells that contain additional plasmids with compatible origins.
   2655..2672    -  misc_feature   MCS (fragment): pUC18/19 multiple cloning site
   2769..2785    +  protein_bind   attB1 (fragment): mutant version of attB; recombination site for the Gateway® BP reaction BP Clonase™
   2788..3429    +  CDS            GFP(1-10): fragment of superfolder GFP consisting of the first 10 β-strands associates with GFP11, the 11th β-strand, to reconstitute fluorescent GFP (Cabantous et al., 2005; Kamiyama et al., 2016)
   3434..3454    -  protein_bind   attB2: mutant version of attB; core recombination site for the Gateway® BP reaction BP Clonase™
   3974..4126    +  CDS            aex-5 (fragment): AEX5_CAEEL - Also known as kpc-3 From Caenorhabditis elegans.
   4225..4245    -  protein_bind   attB3: mutant version of attB; core recombination site for the Gateway® BP reaction BP Clonase™
   4249..4406    +  CDS            lacZα (fragment): LacZα fragment of β-galactosidase; lacZ fragment
   4412..4511    -  misc_feature   bom (fragment): basis of mobility region from pBR322
   4613..4648    -  CDS            rop (fragment): Rop protein, which maintains plasmids at low copy number; rop
   4743..4847    +  promoter       AmpR promoter: bla
   4848..5708    +  CDS            AmpR: β-lactamase; bla; confers resistance to ampicillin, carbenicillin, and related antibiotics
   5879..6467    +  rep_origin     ori: high-copy-number ColE1/pMB1/pBR322/pUC origin of replication
