[The description below was written by a language model from this plasmid's Addgene catalogue record and pLannotate feature annotations shown in this document.]
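Description:
pSH86 is a Caenorhabditis elegans expression plasmid of about 6.5 kb that places the large fragment of split superfolder GFP, GFP1-10, under control of the myo-3 promoter, which in worms is generally used to drive expression in body wall muscle. It is maintained in E. coli through a high-copy ColE1/pUC-type origin and selected with ampicillin via the β-lactamase gene and its native promoter. Automated annotation also picks up short remnants of other backbone elements (partial lacZα, bom, rop, a pUC multiple cloning site fragment and a small RSF origin fragment). These appear to be leftovers from the parental vector rather than functional parts.

The GFP(1-10) coding sequence, comprising the first ten β-strands of superfolder GFP, is flanked by attB1- and attB2-type Gateway sites, with an attB3 site further downstream, although the catalogue records ligation-independent cloning as the assembly method. The myo-3 promoter is not annotated in the feature table, but it presumably occupies the large unannotated region upstream of the insert. The segment between attB2 and attB3, which contains a match to a fragment of C. elegans aex-5, probably corresponds to a 3′ regulatory region, but the record does not identify it.

GFP1-10 is non-fluorescent on its own and becomes fluorescent only when it associates with the short GFP11 strand. In the NATF (Native And Tissue-Specific Fluorescence) strategy for which the plasmid was deposited, tissue-restricted GFP1-10 complements a native protein tagged with GFP11. The endogenous protein is therefore visualised specifically in the tissue expressing this construct, here the myo-3-expressing cells.
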