Addgene plasmid #127706: pSH86
Purpose: Pmyo-3::GFP1-10
Depositing lab: David M. Miller. Depositing organization: Vanderbilt University. Publication: NATF (Native And Tissue-Specific Fluorescence): A Strategy for Bright, Tissue-Specific GFP Labeling of Native Proteins in Caenorhabditis elegans. He S, Cuentas-Condori A, Miller DM. Genetics. 2019 Apr 5. pii: genetics.119.302063. doi: 10.1534/genetics.119.302063. PubMed 30952669.
Backbone
  Vector backbone: Pmyo-3
  Backbone size w/o insert (bp): 5582
  Total vector size (bp): 6524
  Vector type: Worm Expression
Growth in bacteria
  Bacterial resistance: Ampicillin, 100 μg/mL
  Growth temperature: 37°C
  Growth strain: DH5alpha
  Copy number: Unknown
Gene/Insert
  Gene/Insert name: GFP1-10
  Species: Synthetic
  Insert size (bp): 942
  Promoter: myo-3
  Cloning method: Ligation Independent Cloning
  Sequencing primers: 5′ TCCAAGCTTGCATGCgtgattatagtc; 3′ CTCTAGAGGCGCGCctcatttctagat
Terms and licenses: Academic/Nonprofit Terms; Industry Terms: Not Available to Industry
How to cite: pSH86 was a gift from David M. Miller (Addgene plasmid # 127706 ; http://n2t.net/addgene:127706 ; RRID:Addgene_127706)
